>Addgene plasmid #11030 | p031 pCS2 End-1 ORF | depositor full sequence | sequence record 6860 | Author sequence
CGCCATTCTGCCTGGGGACGTCGGAGCAAGCTTGATTTAGGTGACACTATAGAATACAAGCTACTTGTTC
TTTTTGCAGGATCCAACCATGTATCAATCGTCTTCTTCATCTCCATCTCCCCATCTTCCATATACCTATG
GAGTCATTGACAAGGATGGAAATGTTCATTCCCATGAAATGCATTTTCCGGATAATCATGGAAATCCTTC
GCCACTCGATGCTACACAAATGTACCAACAGGCTCCAGTTCAATATGGTGGTGGAGATCAATATTTTGAT
GATTTTGGGCAATACTTTGTTCAATCGTACGATCCAGCACAACAATCGACACCAGTGCATCCAATGTTTG
AAAGTCTCGATATGATGAATTGCTACTCACACCAGTATCCCCAAATTGGACAAGACTATCANCAACAGGA
AATCGAAAATATTCCACCAGTCTCTACAAATCGCAAAATTGTGAACAAAAAGCCCTCAACGTTCCACACG
AACTCTGTCTGCTCCAATCCAAATTGTAGAACTCGTGAGACAACTCTATGGAGAAGAACTGATTCAGGAG
CTATTGAGTGCAACGGTTGCTCCCTGTACTTCCGAAAAAATGGGATTCAAAGACCAGCCGAGTTGTGCCG
TAAAACAATAATGAAAAGAAACCGACGCCCACGTGCCGAAGTACAATCTCCAACACCAGAAGACTCGAAA
CTATGTCATAATACTACTCCACTACAGAACATTCCATCACAACATTTCTCTTAAATTTATCTTATCTTTT
TATGTGTATGCTCCTTTGTTCCTTTTGATGATCTCTAAATGAATGTGACAGTTCTACTGATAAGCTCTTT
TTGTGTGCTACCAATCAGGGGAACTCTAACTAAAGTTTTCTGTCTCTGGGGATTTCTCTAGTATAAAAAC
ATTATTAAAGAATTCAAGGCCTCTCGAGCCTCTAGAACTATAGTGAGTCGTATTACGTAGATCCAGACAT
GATAAGATACATTGATGAGTTTGGACAAACCACAACTAGAATGCAGTGAAAAAAATGCTTTATTTGTGAA
ATTTGTGATGCTATTGCTTTATTTGTAACCATTATAAGCTGCAATAAACAAGTTAACAACAACAATTGCA
TTCATTTTATGTTTCAGGTTCAGGGGGAGGTGTGGGAGGTTTTTTAATTCGCGGCGCGCCGCGGCGCCAA
TGCATTGGGCCCGGTACCCAGCTTTTGTTCCCTTTAGTGAGGGTTAATTGCGCGCTTGGCGTAATCATGG
TCATAGCTGTTTCCTGTGTGAAATTGTTATCCGCTCACAATTCCACACAACATACGAGCCGGAAGCATAA
AGTGTAAAGCCTGGGGTGCCTAATGAGTGAGCTAACTCACATTAATTGCGTTGCGCTCACTGCCCGCTTT
CCAGTCGGGAAACCTGTCGTGCCAGCTGCATTAATGAATCGGCCAACGCGCGGGGAGAGGCGGTTTGCGT
ATTGGGCGCTCTTCCGCTTCCTCGCTCACTGACTCGCTGCGCTCGGTCGTTCGGCTGCGGCGAGCGGTAT
CAGCTCACTCAAAGGCGGTAATACGGTTATCCACAGAATCAGGGGATAACGCAGGAAAGAACATGTGAGC
AAAAGGCCAGCAAAAGGCCAGGAACCGTAAAAAGGCCGCGTTGCTGGCGTTTTTCCATAGGCTCCGCCCC
CCTGACGAGCATCACAAAAATCGACGCTCAAGTCAGAGGTGGCGAAACCCGACAGGACTATAAAGATACC
AGGCGTTTCCCCCTGGAAGCTCCCTCGTGCGCTCTCCTGTTCCGACCCTGCCGCTTACCGGATACCTGTC
CGCCTTTCTCCCTTCGGGAAGCGTGGCGCTTTCTCATAGCTCACGCTGTAGGTATCTCAGTTCGGTGTAG
GTCGTTCGCTCCAAGCTGGGCTGTGTGCACGAACCCCCCGTTCAGCCCGACCGCTGCGCCTTATCCGGTA
ACTATCGTCTTGAGTCCAACCCGGTAAGACACGACTTATCGCCACTGGCAGCAGCCACTGGTAACAGGAT
TAGCAGAGCGAGGTATGTAGGCGGTGCTACAGAGTTCTTGAAGTGGTGGCCTAACTACGGCTACACTAGA
AGGACAGTATTTGGTATCTGCGCTCTGCTGAAGCCAGTTACCTTCGGAAAAAGAGTTGGTAGCTCTTGAT
CCGGCAAACAAACCACCGCTGGTAGCGGTGGTTTTTTTGTTTGCAAGCAGCAGATTACGCGCAGAAAAAA
AGGATCTCAAGAAGATCCTTTGATCTTTTCTACGGGGTCTGACGCTCAGTGGAACGAAAACTCACGTTAA
GGGATTTTGGTCATGAGATTATCAAAAAGGATCTTCACCTAGATCCTTTTAAATTAAAAATGAAGTTTTA
AATCAATCTAAAGTATATATGAGTAAACTTGGTCTGACAGTTACCAATGCTTAATCAGTGAGGCACCTAT
CTCAGCGATCTGTCTATTTCGTTCATCCATAGTTGCCTGACTCCCCGTCGTGTAGATAACTACGATACGG
GAGGGCTTACCATCTGGCCCCAGTGCTGCAATGATACCGCGAGACCCACGCTCACCGGCTCCAGATTTAT
CAGCAATAAACCAGCCAGCCGGAAGGGCCGAGCGCAGAAGTGGTCCTGCAACTTTATCCGCCTCCATCCA
GTCTATTAATTGTTGCCGGGAAGCTAGAGTAAGTAGTTCGCCAGTTAATAGTTTGCGCAACGTTGTTGCC
ATTGCTACAGGCATCGTGGTGTCACGCTCGTCGTTTGGTATGGCTTCATTCAGCTCCGGTTCCCAACGAT
CAAGGCGAGTTACATGATCCCCCATGTTGTGCAAAAAAGCGGTTAGCTCCTTCGGTCCTCCGATCGTTGT
CAGAAGTAAGTTGGCCGCAGTGTTATCACTCATGGTTATGGCAGCACTGCATAATTCTCTTACTGTCATG
CCATCCGTAAGATGCTTTTCTGTGACTGGTGAGTACTCAACCAAGTCATTCTGAGAATAGTGTATGCGGC
GACCGAGTTGCTCTTGCCCGGCGTCAATACGGGATAATACCGCGCCACATAGCAGAACTTTAAAAGTGCT
CATCATTGGAAAACGTTCTTCGGGGCGAAAACTCTCAAGGATCTTACCGCTGTTGAGATCCAGTTCGATG
TAACCCACTCGTGCACCCAACTGATCTTCAGCATCTTTTACTTTCACCAGCGTTTCTGGGTGAGCAAAAA
CAGGAAGGCAAAATGCCGCAAAAAAGGGAATAAGGGCGACACGGAAATGTTGAATACTCATACTCTTCCT
TTTTCAATATTATTGAAGCATTTATCAGGGTTATTGTCTCATGAGCGGATACATATTTGAATGTATTTAG
AAAAATAAACAAATAGGGGTTCCGCGCACATTTCCCCGAAAAGTGCCACCTAAATTGTAAGCGTTAATAT
TTTGTTAAAATTCGCGTTAAATTTTTGTTAAATCAGCTCATTTTTTAACCAATAGGCCGAAATCGGCAAA
ATCCCTTATAAATCAAAAGAATAGACCGAGATAGGGT
[37 nt withheld, positions 3538-3574]
AAAGAACGTGGACTCCAACGTCAAAGG
[49 nt withheld, positions 3602-3650]
T
[91 nt withheld, positions 3652-3742]
G
[124 nt withheld, positions 3744-3867]
CCCATTCGCCATTCAGGCTGCGCAACTGTTGGGAAGGGCGATCGGTGCGGGCCTCTTCGCTATTACGCCA
GGACCATAGCCAATTCAATATGGCGTATATGGACTCATGCCAATTCAATATGGTGGATCTGGACCTGTGC
CAATTCAATATGGCGTATATGGACTCGTGCCAATTCAATATGGTGGATCTGGACCCCAGCCAATTCAATA
TGGCGGACTTGGCACCATGCCAATTCAATATGGCGGACCTGGCACTGTGCCAACTGGGGAGGGGTCTACT
TGGCACGGTGCCAAGTTTGAGGAGGGGTCTTGGCCCTGTGCCAAGTCCGCCATATTGAATTGGCATGGTG
CCAATAATGGCGGCCATATTGGCTATATGCCAGGATCAATATATAGGCAATATCCAATATGGCCCTATGC
CAATATGGCTATTGGCCAGGTTCAATACTATGTATTGGCCCTATGCCATATAGTATTCCATATATGGGTT
TTCCTATTGACGTAGATAGCCCCTCCCAATGGGCGGTCCCATATACCATATATGGGGCTTCCTAATACCG
CCCATAGCCACTCCCCCATTGACGTCAATGGTCTCTATATATGGTCTTTCCTATTGACGTCATATGGGCG
GTCCTATTGACGTATATGGCGCCTCCCCCATTGACGTCAATTACGGTAAATGGCCCGCCTGGCTCAATGC
CCATTGACGTCAATAGGACCACCCACCATTGACGTCAATGGGATGGCTCATTGCCCATTCATATCCGTTC
TCACGCCCCCTATTGACGTCAATGACGGTAAATGGCCCACTTGGCAGTACATCAATATCTATTAATAGTA
ACTTGGCAAGTACATTACTATTGGAAGTACGCCAGGGTACATTGGCAGTACTCCCATTGACGTCAATGGC
GGTAAATGGCCCGCGATGGCTGCCAAGTACATCCCCATTGACGTCAATGGGGAGGGGCAATGACGCAAAT
GGGCGTTCCATTGACGTAAATGGGCGGTAGGCGTGCCTAATGGGAGGTCTATATAAGCAATGCTCGTTTA
GGGAAC
Features (pLannotate 1.2.2; 14 found; start..end, strand, type, name):
     35..53      +  promoter       SP6 promoter: promoter for bacteriophage SP6 RNA polymerase
    948..965     -  promoter       T7 promoter (fragment): promoter for bacteriophage T7 RNA polymerase
    970..1104    -  polyA_signal   SV40 poly(A) signal: SV40 polyadenylation signal
   1221..1239    -  promoter       T3 promoter: promoter for bacteriophage T3 RNA polymerase
   1284..1300    -  protein_bind   lac operator: The lac repressor binds to the lac operator to inhibit transcription in E. coli. This inhibition can be relieved by adding lactose or isopropyl-β-D-thiogalactopyranoside (IPTG). lac repressor encoded by lacI
   1308..1338    -  promoter       lac promoter: promoter for the E. coli lac operon
   1353..1374    -  protein_bind   CAP binding site: CAP binding activates transcription in the presence of cAMP. E. coli catabolite activator protein
   1387..1479    -  CDS            lacI (fragment): lac repressor; lacI; The lac repressor binds to the lac operator to inhibit transcription in E. coli. This inhibition can be relieved by adding lactose or isopropyl-β-D-thiogalactopyranoside (IPTG).
   1662..2250    -  rep_origin     ori: high-copy-number ColE1/pMB1/pBR322/pUC origin of replication
   2421..3281    -  CDS            AmpR: β-lactamase; bla; confers resistance to ampicillin, carbenicillin, and related antibiotics
   3282..3386    -  promoter       AmpR promoter: bla
   3439..3867    -  rep_origin     f1 ori (sequence partly withheld): f1 bacteriophage origin of replication; arrow indicates direction of (+) strand synthesis
   3872..3938    -  CDS            lacZα (fragment): LacZα fragment of β-galactosidase; lacZ fragment
   3939..4923    +  promoter       CMV IE94 promoter: enhancer/promoter region of simian cytomegalovirus major immediate early transcription unit IE94
