[The description below was written by a language model from this plasmid's Addgene catalogue record and pLannotate feature annotations shown in this document.]
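Description:
p031 pCS2 End-1 ORF is a pCS2-based expression plasmid carrying the open reading frame of end-1, the Caenorhabditis elegans gene encoding the GATA-type transcription factor END-1. The roughly 840 bp insert was placed between the BamHI and EcoRI sites of the polylinker, both of which remain intact. The catalogue lists the vector as suitable for Xenopus, mammalian, avian and zebrafish systems. In bacteria it is maintained at high copy through a ColE1/pUC-type origin and selected with ampicillin via the β-lactamase gene. An f1 origin is also present, along with remnants of lac promoter/operator, lacI and lacZα sequences inherited from the parental cloning vector.

The annotated sequence (about 4.9 kb) shows the characteristic pCS2 layout. A simian cytomegalovirus IE94 enhancer/promoter runs across the plasmid's numbering origin into an SP6 promoter. The insert is not annotated in the feature table, but it would occupy the unannotated interval between the SP6 promoter and the downstream SV40 polyadenylation signal. A T7 promoter fragment and a T3 promoter lie downstream of that interval in the reverse orientation.

This arrangement allows two modes of use. The CMV IE94 promoter and SV40 poly(A) signal drive expression directly from transfected or injected DNA in vertebrate cells and embryos. The SP6 promoter permits in vitro synthesis of sense mRNA that includes the polyadenylation signal region, for microinjection. The associated publication examined the activity of END-1 in Xenopus to compare how endoderm development is initiated in ecdysozoans and vertebrates, so the plasmid serves for ectopic expression of the nematode factor in frog embryos. No epitope tag or reporter is recorded.
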