Addgene plasmid #11030: p031 pCS2 End-1 ORF
Depositing lab: Ramesh Shivdasani. Depositing organization: Dana-Farber Cancer Institute. Publication: Action of the Caenorhabditis elegans GATA factor END-1 in Xenopus suggests that similar mechanisms initiate endoderm development in ecdysozoa and vertebrates. Shoichet SA, Malik TH, Rothman JH, Shivdasani RA. Proc Natl Acad Sci U S A. 2000 Apr 11. 97(8):4076-81. 10.1073/pnas.97.8.4076 PubMed 10760276.
Backbone
  Vector backbone: pCS2
  Backbone size w/o insert (bp): 4095
  Vector type: xenopus, mammalian, avian, and zebrafish
Growth in bacteria
  Bacterial resistance: Ampicillin, 100 μg/mL
  Growth temperature: 37°C
  Growth strain: DH5alpha
  Copy number: High Copy
Gene/Insert
  Gene/Insert name: End-1
  Species: C. elegans (nematode)
  Insert size (bp): 841
  Entrez Gene: end-1
  Cloning method: Restriction Enzyme; 5′ cloning site BamHI (not destroyed); 3′ cloning site EcoRI (not destroyed)
  Sequencing primers: 5′ SP6; 3′ T3 or M13 reverse
Terms and licenses: Academic/Nonprofit Terms; Industry Terms: Not Available to Industry
How to cite: p031 pCS2 End-1 ORF was a gift from Ramesh Shivdasani (Addgene plasmid # 11030 ; http://n2t.net/addgene:11030 ; RRID:Addgene_11030)
